Addgene plasmid #105808: pKK-RNAi-nucEGFPmiR-mCherry-TEV
Purpose: (Empty Backbone) Functional studies using RNAi; rescue experiments; substituting protein for its different form. miRNA cassette with nuclear EGFP expression marker; your protein of interest with N-terminal mCherry.
Depositing lab: Andrzej Dziembowski. Depositing organization: Polish Academy of Sciences, Institute of Biochemistry and Biophysics. Publication: Versatile approach for functional analysis of human proteins and efficient stable cell line generation using FLP-mediated recombination system. Szczesny RJ, Kowalska K, Klosowska-Kosicka K, Chlebowski A, Owczarek EP, Warkocki Z, Kulinski TM, Adamska D, Affek K, Jedroszkowiak A, Kotrys AV, Tomecki R, Krawczyk PS, Borowski LS, Dziembowski A. PLoS One. 2018 Mar 28;13(3):e0194887. doi: 10.1371/journal.pone.0194887. eCollection 2018. PubMed 29590189.
Backbone
  Vector backbone: BI-16 (constructed based on pcDNA5/FRT/TO from Invitrogen)
  Backbone manufacturer: Sammarco & Grabczyk (PMID: 16212928)
  Vector type: Mammalian Expression, RNAi ; Flp-In competent
  Selectable markers: Hygromycin
  Tag / fusion protein: mCherry-TEV (N terminal on backbone)
Growth in bacteria
  Bacterial resistance: Ampicillin, 100 μg/mL
  Growth temperature: 37°C
  Growth strain: DH5alpha
  Copy number: High Copy
Gene/Insert
  Gene/Insert name: None
  Tag / fusion protein: mCherry-TEV (N terminal on backbone)
Terms and licenses: Academic/Nonprofit Terms; Industry Terms: Not Available to Industry
Depositor comments: This vector is a member of the pKK-RNAi series which belongs to the pKK vector family. It enables concomitant expression of two genes: 1) a cassette encoding miRNAs that target the gene of interest, and 2) an allele of the gene of interest with the protein coding sequence harbouring silent mutations that make the mRNA insensitive to the miRNAs. As a result, the endogenous alleles of the gene of interest are silenced, whereas the exogenous copy is expressed. Furthermore, the miRNAs are cotranscriptionally expressed with a fluorescent protein reporter so that analysis can be narrowed down to cells that express miRNA, provided that applied assay can distinguish cells expressing reporter. The reporter of miRNA expression has 3 repeats of the nuclear localisation signal of SV40 large T antigen, thus, it localizes to nucleus. This vector is a derivate of the BI16 plasmid (PMID: 16212928) and is suitable for stable cell line generation using the Flp-In system. Transcription of cloned DNA is driven by a tetracycline responsive bidirectional CMV promoter (see Szczesny RJ et al. for detailed description and protocols; bioRxiv, doi: https://doi.org/10.1101/160101)
How to cite: pKK-RNAi-nucEGFPmiR-mCherry-TEV was a gift from Andrzej Dziembowski (Addgene plasmid # 105808 ; http://n2t.net/addgene:105808 ; RRID:Addgene_105808)
