[The description below was written by a language model from this plasmid's Addgene catalogue record and pLannotate feature annotations shown in this document.]
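Description:
pKK-RNAi-nucEGFPmiR-mCherry-TEV is an empty mammalian expression and RNAi backbone of about 7.3 kb from the pKK-RNAi series. It derives from the BI-16 plasmid, itself built on pcDNA5/FRT/TO. It is propagated in E. coli through a high-copy ColE1/pUC-type origin with ampicillin resistance. For mammalian work it carries an FRT site placed directly upstream of a hygromycin resistance coding sequence with an SV40 poly(A) signal. As in other Flp-In vectors, FLP-mediated integration into a genomic FRT landing site in a Flp-In host line is expected to activate this marker, allowing hygromycin selection of isogenic stable lines.

The payload is organised around a tetracycline-responsive bidirectional CMV promoter, annotated as a CMV enhancer/promoter on one side and a truncated CMV promoter on the other, each followed by tet operator sequences. One arm drives EGFP fused to SV40 large T nuclear localisation signals (three repeats according to the depositor), followed on the same transcript by three miR-155-derived flanking scaffolds and an HSV TK poly(A) signal. User-designed miRNAs are therefore co-transcribed with a nuclear green marker that identifies the cells expressing them. The other arm encodes mCherry followed by a TEV protease cleavage site, then a cloning region and the bGH poly(A) signal, so an inserted protein acquires a cleavable N-terminal mCherry tag.

The intended use is knockdown-and-rescue. The miRNAs silence the endogenous gene, while an allele carrying silent mutations that make it miRNA-insensitive, either wild-type or a variant, is expressed from the same locus. No insert is present in this backbone. The depositor and sequencing-derived records differ by only a few nucleotides and show the same features.
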