Features (pLannotate 1.2.2; 34 found; start..end, strand, type, name):
     18..252     +  promoter       SV40 promoter (fragment): SV40 enhancer and early promoter
    331..347     +  polyA_signal   bGH poly(A) signal (fragment): bovine growth hormone polyadenylation signal
    438..486     -  polyA_signal   HSV TK poly(A) signal: herpes simplex virus thymidine kinase polyadenylation signal (Cole and Stacy, 1985)
    602..643     -  ncRNA          3' miR-155: sequence downstream of the precursor of mouse miR-155 microRNA (Uva et al., 2013) miRNA
    707..733     -  ncRNA          5' miR-155: sequence upstream of the precursor of mouse miR-155 microRNA (Uva et al., 2013) miRNA
    740..781     -  ncRNA          3' miR-155: sequence downstream of the precursor of mouse miR-155 microRNA (Uva et al., 2013) miRNA
    845..871     -  ncRNA          5' miR-155: sequence upstream of the precursor of mouse miR-155 microRNA (Uva et al., 2013) miRNA
    878..919     -  ncRNA          3' miR-155: sequence downstream of the precursor of mouse miR-155 microRNA (Uva et al., 2013) miRNA
    983..1009    -  ncRNA          5' miR-155: sequence upstream of the precursor of mouse miR-155 microRNA (Uva et al., 2013) miRNA
   1080..1096    -  CDS            SV40 NLS (fragment): nuclear localization signal of SV40 (simian virus 40) large T antigen
   1136..1852    -  CDS            EGFP: EGFP is a basic (constitutively fluorescent) green fluorescent protein published in 1996, derived from Aequorea victoria. It is reported to be a rapidly-maturing weak dimer with moderate acid sensitivity.
   1865..1884    -  promoter       PLtetO-1 promoter (fragment): modified phage lambda PL promoter with tet operator sites (Lutz and Bujard, 1997)
   1886..1905    -  promoter       PLtetO-1 promoter (fragment): modified phage lambda PL promoter with tet operator sites (Lutz and Bujard, 1997)
   1907..2110    -  promoter       CMV promoter: human cytomegalovirus (CMV) immediate early promoter
   2111..2258    -  enhancer       CMV enhancer (fragment): human cytomegalovirus immediate early enhancer; contains an 18-bp deletion relative to the standard CMV enhancer
   2291..2342    +  promoter       CMVd2 promoter: truncated human cytomegalovirus (CMV) immediate early promoter that yields moderately reduced expression relative to the full-length promoter
   2344..2363    +  promoter       PLtetO-1 promoter (fragment): modified phage lambda PL promoter with tet operator sites (Lutz and Bujard, 1997)
   2365..2384    +  promoter       PLtetO-1 promoter (fragment): modified phage lambda PL promoter with tet operator sites (Lutz and Bujard, 1997)
   2401..3108    +  CDS            mCherry: mCherry is a basic (constitutively fluorescent) red fluorescent protein published in 2004, derived from Discosoma sp.. It is reported to be a very rapidly-maturing monomer with low acid sensitivity.
   3115..3131    +  CDS            TEV site (fragment): tobacco etch virus (TEV) protease recognition and cleavage site
   3251..3475    +  polyA_signal   bGH poly(A) signal: bovine growth hormone polyadenylation signal
   3479..3500    +  promoter       SV40 promoter (fragment): SV40 enhancer and early promoter
   3521..3754    +  rep_origin     f1 ori (fragment) (sequence partly withheld): f1 bacteriophage origin of replication; arrow indicates direction of (+) strand synthesis
   3759..3806    +  protein_bind   FRT: FLP-mediated recombination occurs in the 8-bp core sequence TCTAGAAA (Turan and Bode, 2011). FLP recombinase from the Saccharomyces cerevisiae 2μ plasmid
   3814..4836    +  CDS            HygR: aminoglycoside phosphotransferase from E. coli; aph(4)-Ia; confers resistance to hygromycin
   4846..4971    +  CDS            ble (fragment): BLE_KLEPN - Experimental evidence at protein level: Swiss-Prot protein existence level 1. Binding protein with a strong affinity to the bleomycin family of antibiotics. Binds to CL990; an antimitotic-antibiotic compound. From Klebsiella pneumoniae.
   4966..5087    +  polyA_signal   SV40 poly(A) signal: SV40 polyadenylation signal
   5160..5176    -  protein_bind   lac operator: The lac repressor binds to the lac operator to inhibit transcription in E. coli. This inhibition can be relieved by adding lactose or isopropyl-β-D-thiogalactopyranoside (IPTG). lac repressor encoded by lacI
   5184..5214    -  promoter       lac promoter: promoter for the E. coli lac operon
   5229..5250    -  protein_bind   CAP binding site: CAP binding activates transcription in the presence of cAMP. E. coli catabolite activator protein
   5263..5355    -  CDS            lacI (fragment): lac repressor; lacI; The lac repressor binds to the lac operator to inhibit transcription in E. coli. This inhibition can be relieved by adding lactose or isopropyl-β-D-thiogalactopyranoside (IPTG).
   5538..6126    -  rep_origin     ori: high-copy-number ColE1/pMB1/pBR322/pUC origin of replication
   6297..7157    -  CDS            AmpR: β-lactamase; bla; confers resistance to ampicillin, carbenicillin, and related antibiotics
   7158..7262    -  promoter       AmpR promoter: bla
>Addgene plasmid #105808 | pKK-RNAi-nucEGFPmiR-mCherry-TEV | depositor full sequence | sequence record 200366 | pKK-RNAi-nucEGFPmiR-mCherry-TEV sequence 7293 bps
GACGGATCGGGAGATCCGCTGTGGAATGTGTGTCAGTTAGGGTGTGGAAAGTCCCCAGGCTCCCCAGCAG
GCAGAAGTATGCAAAGCATGCATCTCAATTAGTCAGCAACCAGGTGTGGAAAGTCCCCAGGCTCCCCAGC
AGGCAGAAGTATGCAAAGCATGCATCTCAATTAGTCAGCAACCATAGTCCCGCCCCTAACTCCGCCCATC
CCGCCCCTAACTCCGCCCAGTTCCGCCCATTCTCCGCTCCATCGTTCAGATCCTTATCGATGCTATGGCA
GGGCCTGCCGCCCCGACGTTGGCTGCGAGCCCTGGGCCTTCACCCGAACTTGGGGGGTGGGGTGGGGAAA
AGGAAGAAACGCGGGCGTATTGGCCCCAATGGGGTCACGGTGGGGTATCGACAGAGTGCCAGCCCTGGGA
CCGAACCCCGCGTTTATGAACAAACGACCCAACACCCGTGCGTTTTATTCTGTCTTTTTATTGCCGTCAT
AGCGCGGGTTCCTTCCGGTATTGTCTCCTTCCGTGTTTCAGTTAGCCTCCCCCATCAGCGAACCGCGGGC
CCTCTAGATCACTAGATATGACGCGTGCGGCCGCAGATCTGGGCCATTTGTTCCATGTGAGTGCTAGTAA
CAGGCCTTGTGTCCTGAAATGTACTGCGTGGAGACGTCAGTCAGTGGCCAAAACGTCTCCACGCGCAGTA
CATTTCAGCATACAGCCTTCAGCAAGCCTCCAGGATCTGGGCCATTTGTTCCATGTGAGTGCTAGTAACA
GGCCTTGTGTCCTGAAATGTACTGCGTGGAGACGTCAGTCAGTGGCCAAAACGTCTCCACGCGCAGTACA
TTTCAGCATACAGCCTTCAGCAAGCCTCCAGGATCTGGGCCATTTGTTCCATGTGAGTGCTAGTAACAGG
CCTTGTGTCCTGAAATGTACTGCGTGGAGACGTCAGTCAGTGGCCAAAACGTCTCCACGCGCAGTACATT
TCAGCATACAGCCTTCAGCAAGCCTCCAGGATCACTTAAGACTAGCGCTCCAATTGCACTACCTCCTCTT
ACTACACCTTGCGTTTCTTCTTTGGGTCGACCTTTCTCTTCTTTTTAGGGTCCACCTTCCGCTTTTTCTT
GGGGTCTGCTGCGGCCTTGTACAGCTCGTCCATGCCGAGAGTGATCCCGGCGGCGGTCACGAACTCCAGC
AGGACCATGTGATCGCGCTTCTCGTTGGGGTCTTTGCTCAGGGCGGACTGGGTGCTCAGGTAGTGGTTGT
CGGGCAGCAGCACGGGGCCGTCGCCGATGGGGGTGTTCTGCTGGTAGTGGTCGGCGAGCTGCACGCTGCC
GTCCTCGATGTTGTGGCGGATCTTGAAGTTCACCTTGATGCCGTTCTTCTGCTTGTCGGCCATGATATAG
ACGTTGTGGCTGTTGTAGTTGTACTCCAGCTTGTGCCCCAGGATGTTGCCGTCCTCCTTGAAGTCGATGC
CCTTCAGCTCGATGCGGTTCACCAGGGTGTCGCCCTCGAACTTCACCTCGGCGCGGGTCTTGTAGTTGCC
GTCGTCCTTGAAGAAGATGGTGCGCTCCTGGACGTAGCCTTCGGGCATGGCGGACTTGAAGAAGTCGTGC
TGCTTCATGTGGTCGGGGTAGCGGCTGAAGCACTGCACGCCGTAGGTCAGGGTGGTCACGAGGGTGGGCC
AGGGCACGGGCAGCTTGCCGGTGGTGCAGATGAACTTCAGGGTCAGCTTGCCGTAGGTGGCATCGCCCTC
GCCCTCGCCGGACACGCTGAACTTGTGGCCGTTTACGTCGCCGTCCAGCTCGACCAGGATGGGCACCACC
CCGGTGAACAGCTCCTCGCCCTTGCTCACCATGGTCCTAGGACGATCTCTATCACTGATAGGGAGATCTC
TATCACTGATAGGGAGAGCTCTGCTTATATAGACCTCCCACCGTACACGCCTACCGCCCATTTGCGTCAA
TGGGGCGGAGTTGTTACGACATTTTGGAAAGTCCCGTTGATTTTGGTGCCAAAACAAACTCCCATTGACG
TCAATGGGGTGGAGACTTGGAAATCCCCGTGAGTCAAACCGCTATCCACGCCCATTGATGTACTGCCAAA
ACCGCATCACCATGGTAATAGCGATGACTAATACGTAGATGTACTGCCAAGTAGGAAAGTCCCATAAGGT
CATGTACTGGGCATAATGCCAGGCGGGCCATTTACCGTCATTGACGTCAATAGGGGGCGTACTTGGCATA
TGATACACTTGATGTACTCTAGAAAAATGTCGTAACAACTCCGCCCCATTGACGCAAATGGGCGGTAGGC
GTGTACGGTGGGAGGTCTATATAAGCAGAGCTCTCCCTATCAGTGATAGAGATCTCCCTATCAGTGATAG
AGATCGTCAAGCTTGGTACCATGGTGAGCAAGGGCGAGGAGGATAACATGGCCATCATCAAGGAGTTCAT
GCGCTTCAAGGTGCACATGGAGGGCTCCGTGAACGGCCACGAGTTCGAGATCGAGGGCGAGGGCGAGGGC
CGCCCCTACGAGGGCACCCAGACCGCCAAGCTGAAGGTGACCAAGGGTGGCCCCCTGCCCTTCGCCTGGG
ACATCCTGTCCCCTCAGTTCATGTACGGCTCCAAGGCCTACGTGAAGCACCCCGCCGACATCCCCGACTA
CTTGAAGCTGTCCTTCCCCGAGGGCTTCAAGTGGGAGCGCGTGATGAACTTCGAGGACGGCGGCGTGGTG
ACCGTGACCCAGGACTCCTCCCTGCAGGACGGCGAGTTCATCTACAAGGTGAAGCTGCGCGGCACCAACT
TCCCCTCCGACGGCCCCGTAATGCAGAAGAAGACCATGGGCTGGGAGGCCTCCTCCGAGCGGATGTACCC
CGAGGACGGCGCCCTGAAGGGCGAGATCAAGCAGAGGCTGAAGCTGAAGGACGGCGGCCACTACGACGCT
GAGGTCAAGACCACCTACAAGGCCAAGAAGCCCGTGCAGCTGCCCGGCGCCTACAACGTCAACATCAAGT
TGGACATCACCTCCCACAACGAGGACTACACCATCGTGGAACAGTACGAACGCGCCGAGGGCCGCCACTC
CACCGGCGGCATGGACGAGCTGTACAAGGGATCCGAAAACCTGTACTTCCAAGGAACCGGTGGTCACCTG
TACAATCGATCCTGCAGGAGCTAGCGAGAATTTGTATTTTCAGGGTGATATCCAGCACAGTGGCAGCTGC
TCGAGGTTTAAACCCGCTGATCAGCCTCGACTGTGCCTTCTAGTTGCCAGCCATCTGTTGTTTGCCCCTC
CCCCGTGCCTTCCTTGACCCTGGAAGGTGCCACTCCCACTGTCCTTTCCTAATAAAATGAGGAAATTGCA
TCGCATTGTCTGAGTAGGTGTCATTCTATTCTGGGGGGTGGGGTGGGGCAGGACAGCAAGGGGGAGGATT
GGGAAGACAATAGCAGGCATGCTGGGGATGCGGTGGGCTCTATGGCTTCTGAGGCGGAAAGAACCAGCTG
GGGCTCTAGGGGGTATCCCC
[124 nt withheld, positions 3521-3644]
C
[91 nt withheld, positions 3646-3736]
AGGGTGATGGTTCACGTACCTAGAAGTTCCTATTCCGAAGTTCCTATTCTCTAGAAAGTATAGGAACTTC
CTTGGCCAAAAAGCCTGAACTCACCGCGACGTCTGTCGAGAAGTTTCTGATCGAAAAGTTCGACAGCGTC
TCCGACCTGATGCAGCTCTCGGAGGGCGAAGAATCTCGTGCTTTCAGCTTCGATGTAGGAGGGCGTGGAT
ATGTCCTGCGGGTAAATAGCTGCGCCGATGGTTTCTACAAAGATCGTTATGTTTATCGGCACTTTGCATC
GGCCGCGCTCCCGATTCCGGAAGTGCTTGACATTGGGGAATTCAGCGAGAGCCTGACCTATTGCATCTCC
CGCCGTGCACAGGGTGTCACGTTGCAAGACCTGCCTGAAACCGAACTGCCCGCTGTTCTGCAGCCGGTCG
CGGAGGCCATGGATGCGATCGCTGCGGCCGATCTTAGCCAGACGAGCGGGTTCGGCCCATTCGGACCGCA
AGGAATCGGTCAATACACTACATGGCGTGATTTCATATGCGCGATTGCTGATCCCCATGTGTATCACTGG
CAAACTGTGATGGACGACACCGTCAGTGCGTCCGTCGCGCAGGCTCTCGATGAGCTGATGCTTTGGGCCG
AGGACTGCCCCGAAGTCCGGCACCTCGTGCACGCGGATTTCGGCTCCAACAATGTCCTGACGGACAATGG
CCGCATAACAGCGGTCATTGACTGGAGCGAGGCGATGTTCGGGGATTCCCAATACGAGGTCGCCAACATC
TTCTTCTGGAGGCCGTGGTTGGCTTGTATGGAGCAGCAGACGCGCTACTTCGAGCGGAGGCATCCGGAGC
TTGCAGGATCGCCGCGGCTCCGGGCGTATATGCTCCGCATTGGTCTTGACCAACTCTATCAGAGCTTGGT
TGACGGCAATTTCGATGATGCAGCTTGGGCGCAGGGTCGATGCGACGCAATCGTCCGATCCGGAGCCGGG
ACTGTCGGGCGTACACAAATCGCCCGCAGAAGCGCGGCCGTCTGGACCGATGGCTGTGTAGAAGTACTCG
CCGATAGTGGAAACCGACGCCCCAGCACTCGTCCGAGGGCAAAGGAATAGCACGTACTACGAGATTTCGA
TTCCACCGCCGCCTTCTATGAAAGGTTGGGCTTCGGAATCGTTTTCCGGGACGCCGGCTGGATGATCCTC
CAGCGCGGGGATCTCATGCTGGAGTTCTTCGCCCACCCCAACTTGTTTATTGCAGCTTATAATGGTTACA
AATAAAGCAATAGCATCACAAATTTCACAAATAAAGCATTTTTTTCACTGCATTCTAGTTGTGGTTTGTC
CAAACTCATCAATGTATCTTATCATGTCTGTATACCGTCGACCTCTAGCTAGAGCTTGGCGTAATCATGG
TCATAGCTGTTTCCTGTGTGAAATTGTTATCCGCTCACAATTCCACACAACATACGAGCCGGAAGCATAA
AGTGTAAAGCCTGGGGTGCCTAATGAGTGAGCTAACTCACATTAATTGCGTTGCGCTCACTGCCCGCTTT
CCAGTCGGGAAACCTGTCGTGCCAGCTGCATTAATGAATCGGCCAACGCGCGGGGAGAGGCGGTTTGCGT
ATTGGGCGCTCTTCCGCTTCCTCGCTCACTGACTCGCTGCGCTCGGTCGTTCGGCTGCGGCGAGCGGTAT
CAGCTCACTCAAAGGCGGTAATACGGTTATCCACAGAATCAGGGGATAACGCAGGAAAGAACATGTGAGC
AAAAGGCCAGCAAAAGGCCAGGAACCGTAAAAAGGCCGCGTTGCTGGCGTTTTTCCATAGGCTCCGCCCC
CCTGACGAGCATCACAAAAATCGACGCTCAAGTCAGAGGTGGCGAAACCCGACAGGACTATAAAGATACC
AGGCGTTTCCCCCTGGAAGCTCCCTCGTGCGCTCTCCTGTTCCGACCCTGCCGCTTACCGGATACCTGTC
CGCCTTTCTCCCTTCGGGAAGCGTGGCGCTTTCTCATAGCTCACGCTGTAGGTATCTCAGTTCGGTGTAG
GTCGTTCGCTCCAAGCTGGGCTGTGTGCACGAACCCCCCGTTCAGCCCGACCGCTGCGCCTTATCCGGTA
ACTATCGTCTTGAGTCCAACCCGGTAAGACACGACTTATCGCCACTGGCAGCAGCCACTGGTAACAGGAT
TAGCAGAGCGAGGTATGTAGGCGGTGCTACAGAGTTCTTGAAGTGGTGGCCTAACTACGGCTACACTAGA
AGAACAGTATTTGGTATCTGCGCTCTGCTGAAGCCAGTTACCTTCGGAAAAAGAGTTGGTAGCTCTTGAT
CCGGCAAACAAACCACCGCTGGTAGCGGTGGTTTTTTTGTTTGCAAGCAGCAGATTACGCGCAGAAAAAA
AGGATCTCAAGAAGATCCTTTGATCTTTTCTACGGGGTCTGACGCTCAGTGGAACGAAAACTCACGTTAA
GGGATTTTGGTCATGAGATTATCAAAAAGGATCTTCACCTAGATCCTTTTAAATTAAAAATGAAGTTTTA
AATCAATCTAAAGTATATATGAGTAAACTTGGTCTGACAGTTACCAATGCTTAATCAGTGAGGCACCTAT
CTCAGCGATCTGTCTATTTCGTTCATCCATAGTTGCCTGACTCCCCGTCGTGTAGATAACTACGATACGG
GAGGGCTTACCATCTGGCCCCAGTGCTGCAATGATACCGCGAGACCCACGCTCACCGGCTCCAGATTTAT
CAGCAATAAACCAGCCAGCCGGAAGGGCCGAGCGCAGAAGTGGTCCTGCAACTTTATCCGCCTCCATCCA
GTCTATTAATTGTTGCCGGGAAGCTAGAGTAAGTAGTTCGCCAGTTAATAGTTTGCGCAACGTTGTTGCC
ATTGCTACAGGCATCGTGGTGTCACGCTCGTCGTTTGGTATGGCTTCATTCAGCTCCGGTTCCCAACGAT
CAAGGCGAGTTACATGATCCCCCATGTTGTGCAAAAAAGCGGTTAGCTCCTTCGGTCCTCCGATCGTTGT
CAGAAGTAAGTTGGCCGCAGTGTTATCACTCATGGTTATGGCAGCACTGCATAATTCTCTTACTGTCATG
CCATCCGTAAGATGCTTTTCTGTGACTGGTGAGTACTCAACCAAGTCATTCTGAGAATAGTGTATGCGGC
GACCGAGTTGCTCTTGCCCGGCGTCAATACGGGATAATACCGCGCCACATAGCAGAACTTTAAAAGTGCT
CATCATTGGAAAACGTTCTTCGGGGCGAAAACTCTCAAGGATCTTACCGCTGTTGAGATCCAGTTCGATG
TAACCCACTCGTGCACCCAACTGATCTTCAGCATCTTTTACTTTCACCAGCGTTTCTGGGTGAGCAAAAA
CAGGAAGGCAAAATGCCGCAAAAAAGGGAATAAGGGCGACACGGAAATGTTGAATACTCATACTCTTCCT
TTTTCAATATTATTGAAGCATTTATCAGGGTTATTGTCTCATGAGCGGATACATATTTGAATGTATTTAG
AAAAATAAACAAATAGGGGTTCCGCGCACATTTCCCCGAAAAGTGCCACCTGACGTC
