Features (pLannotate 1.2.2; 34 found; start..end, strand, type, name):
      9..243     +  promoter       SV40 promoter (fragment): SV40 enhancer and early promoter
    322..338     +  polyA_signal   bGH poly(A) signal (fragment): bovine growth hormone polyadenylation signal
    429..477     -  polyA_signal   HSV TK poly(A) signal: herpes simplex virus thymidine kinase polyadenylation signal (Cole and Stacy, 1985)
    593..634     -  ncRNA          3' miR-155: sequence downstream of the precursor of mouse miR-155 microRNA (Uva et al., 2013) miRNA
    698..724     -  ncRNA          5' miR-155: sequence upstream of the precursor of mouse miR-155 microRNA (Uva et al., 2013) miRNA
    731..772     -  ncRNA          3' miR-155: sequence downstream of the precursor of mouse miR-155 microRNA (Uva et al., 2013) miRNA
    836..862     -  ncRNA          5' miR-155: sequence upstream of the precursor of mouse miR-155 microRNA (Uva et al., 2013) miRNA
    869..910     -  ncRNA          3' miR-155: sequence downstream of the precursor of mouse miR-155 microRNA (Uva et al., 2013) miRNA
    974..1000    -  ncRNA          5' miR-155: sequence upstream of the precursor of mouse miR-155 microRNA (Uva et al., 2013) miRNA
   1071..1087    -  CDS            SV40 NLS (fragment): nuclear localization signal of SV40 (simian virus 40) large T antigen
   1127..1843    -  CDS            EGFP: EGFP is a basic (constitutively fluorescent) green fluorescent protein published in 1996, derived from Aequorea victoria. It is reported to be a rapidly-maturing weak dimer with moderate acid sensitivity.
   1856..1875    -  promoter       PLtetO-1 promoter (fragment): modified phage lambda PL promoter with tet operator sites (Lutz and Bujard, 1997)
   1877..1896    -  promoter       PLtetO-1 promoter (fragment): modified phage lambda PL promoter with tet operator sites (Lutz and Bujard, 1997)
   1898..2101    -  promoter       CMV promoter: human cytomegalovirus (CMV) immediate early promoter
   2102..2249    -  enhancer       CMV enhancer (fragment): human cytomegalovirus immediate early enhancer; contains an 18-bp deletion relative to the standard CMV enhancer
   2281..2332    +  promoter       CMVd2 promoter: truncated human cytomegalovirus (CMV) immediate early promoter that yields moderately reduced expression relative to the full-length promoter
   2334..2353    +  promoter       PLtetO-1 promoter (fragment): modified phage lambda PL promoter with tet operator sites (Lutz and Bujard, 1997)
   2355..2374    +  promoter       PLtetO-1 promoter (fragment): modified phage lambda PL promoter with tet operator sites (Lutz and Bujard, 1997)
   2397..3104    +  CDS            mCherry: mCherry is a basic (constitutively fluorescent) red fluorescent protein published in 2004, derived from Discosoma sp.. It is reported to be a very rapidly-maturing monomer with low acid sensitivity.
   3111..3127    +  CDS            TEV site (fragment): tobacco etch virus (TEV) protease recognition and cleavage site
   3247..3471    +  polyA_signal   bGH poly(A) signal: bovine growth hormone polyadenylation signal
   3475..3496    +  promoter       SV40 promoter (fragment): SV40 enhancer and early promoter
   3517..3750    +  rep_origin     f1 ori (fragment) (sequence partly withheld): f1 bacteriophage origin of replication; arrow indicates direction of (+) strand synthesis
   3755..3802    +  protein_bind   FRT: FLP-mediated recombination occurs in the 8-bp core sequence TCTAGAAA (Turan and Bode, 2011). FLP recombinase from the Saccharomyces cerevisiae 2μ plasmid
   3810..4832    +  CDS            HygR: aminoglycoside phosphotransferase from E. coli; aph(4)-Ia; confers resistance to hygromycin
   4842..4967    +  CDS            ble (fragment): BLE_KLEPN - Experimental evidence at protein level: Swiss-Prot protein existence level 1. Binding protein with a strong affinity to the bleomycin family of antibiotics. Binds to CL990; an antimitotic-antibiotic compound. From Klebsiella pneumoniae.
   4962..5083    +  polyA_signal   SV40 poly(A) signal: SV40 polyadenylation signal
   5156..5172    -  protein_bind   lac operator: The lac repressor binds to the lac operator to inhibit transcription in E. coli. This inhibition can be relieved by adding lactose or isopropyl-β-D-thiogalactopyranoside (IPTG). lac repressor encoded by lacI
   5180..5210    -  promoter       lac promoter: promoter for the E. coli lac operon
   5225..5246    -  protein_bind   CAP binding site: CAP binding activates transcription in the presence of cAMP. E. coli catabolite activator protein
   5259..5351    -  CDS            lacI (fragment): lac repressor; lacI; The lac repressor binds to the lac operator to inhibit transcription in E. coli. This inhibition can be relieved by adding lactose or isopropyl-β-D-thiogalactopyranoside (IPTG).
   5534..6122    -  rep_origin     ori: high-copy-number ColE1/pMB1/pBR322/pUC origin of replication
   6293..7153    -  CDS            AmpR: β-lactamase; bla; confers resistance to ampicillin, carbenicillin, and related antibiotics
   7154..7258    -  promoter       AmpR promoter: bla
>Addgene plasmid #105808 | pKK-RNAi-nucEGFPmiR-mCherry-TEV | addgene full sequence | sequence record 274623 | Addgene NGS Result
GGAGATCCGCTGTGGAATGTGTGTCAGTTAGGGTGTGGAAAGTCCCCAGGCTCCCCAGCAGGCAGAAGTA
TGCAAAGCATGCATCTCAATTAGTCAGCAACCAGGTGTGGAAAGTCCCCAGGCTCCCCAGCAGGCAGAAG
TATGCAAAGCATGCATCTCAATTAGTCAGCAACCATAGTCCCGCCCCTAACTCCGCCCATCCCGCCCCTA
ACTCCGCCCAGTTCCGCCCATTCTCCGCTCCATCGTTCAGATCCTTATCGATGCTATGGCAGGGCCTGCC
GCCCCGACGTTGGCTGCGAGCCCTGGGCCTTCACCCGAACTTGGGGGGTGGGGTGGGGAAAAGGAAGAAA
CGCGGGCGTATTGGCCCCAATGGGGTCACGGTGGGGTATCGACAGAGTGCCAGCCCTGGGACCGAACCCC
GCGTTTATGAACAAACGACCCAACACCCGTGCGTTTTATTCTGTCTTTTTATTGCCGTCATAGCGCGGGT
TCCTTCCGGTATTGTCTCCTTCCGTGTTTCAGTTAGCCTCCCCCATCAGCGAACCGCGGGCCCTCTAGAT
CACTAGATATGACGCGTGCGGCCGCAGATCTGGGCCATTTGTTCCATGTGAGTGCTAGTAACAGGCCTTG
TGTCCTGAAATGTACTGCGTGGAGACGTCAGTCAGTGGCCAAAACGTCTCCACGCGCAGTACATTTCAGC
ATACAGCCTTCAGCAAGCCTCCAGGATCTGGGCCATTTGTTCCATGTGAGTGCTAGTAACAGGCCTTGTG
TCCTGAAATGTACTGCGTGGAGACGTCAGTCAGTGGCCAAAACGTCTCCACGCGCAGTACATTTCAGCAT
ACAGCCTTCAGCAAGCCTCCAGGATCTGGGCCATTTGTTCCATGTGAGTGCTAGTAACAGGCCTTGTGTC
CTGAAATGTACTGCGTGGAGACGTCAGTCAGTGGCCAAAACGTCTCCACGCGCAGTACATTTCAGCATAC
AGCCTTCAGCAAGCCTCCAGGATCACTTAAGACTAGCGCTCCAATTGCACTACCTCCTCTTACTACACCT
TGCGTTTCTTCTTTGGGTCGACCTTTCTCTTCTTTTTAGGGTCCACCTTCCGCTTTTTCTTGGGGTCTGC
TGCGGCCTTGTACAGCTCGTCCATGCCGAGAGTGATCCCGGCGGCGGTCACGAACTCCAGCAGGACCATG
TGATCGCGCTTCTCGTTGGGGTCTTTGCTCAGGGCGGACTGGGTGCTCAGGTAGTGGTTGTCGGGCAGCA
GCACGGGGCCGTCGCCGATGGGGGTGTTCTGCTGGTAGTGGTCGGCGAGCTGCACGCTGCCGTCCTCGAT
GTTGTGGCGGATCTTGAAGTTCACCTTGATGCCGTTCTTCTGCTTGTCGGCCATGATATAGACGTTGTGG
CTGTTGTAGTTGTACTCCAGCTTGTGCCCCAGGATGTTGCCGTCCTCCTTGAAGTCGATGCCCTTCAGCT
CGATGCGGTTCACCAGGGTGTCGCCCTCGAACTTCACCTCGGCGCGGGTCTTGTAGTTGCCGTCGTCCTT
GAAGAAGATGGTGCGCTCCTGGACGTAGCCTTCGGGCATGGCGGACTTGAAGAAGTCGTGCTGCTTCATG
TGGTCGGGGTAGCGGCTGAAGCACTGCACGCCGTAGGTCAGGGTGGTCACGAGGGTGGGCCAGGGCACGG
GCAGCTTGCCGGTGGTGCAGATGAACTTCAGGGTCAGCTTGCCGTAGGTGGCATCGCCCTCGCCCTCGCC
GGACACGCTGAACTTGTGGCCGTTTACGTCGCCGTCCAGCTCGACCAGGATGGGCACCACCCCGGTGAAC
AGCTCCTCGCCCTTGCTCACCATGGTCCTAGGACGATCTCTATCACTGATAGGGAGATCTCTATCACTGA
TAGGGAGAGCTCTGCTTATATAGACCTCCCACCGTACACGCCTACCGCCCATTTGCGTCAATGGGGCGGA
GTTGTTACGACATTTTGGAAAGTCCCGTTGATTTTGGTGCCAAAACAAACTCCCATTGACGTCAATGGGG
TGGAGACTTGGAAATCCCCGTGAGTCAAACCGCTATCCACGCCCATTGATGTACTGCCAAAACCGCATCA
CCATGGTAATAGCGATGACTAATACGTAGATGTACTGCCAAGTAGGAAAGTCCCATAAGGTCATGTACTG
GGCATAATGCCAGGCGGGCCATTTACCGTCATTGACGTCAATAGGGGGCGTACTTGGCATATGATACACT
TGATGTACTCTAGAAAATGTCGTAACAACTCCGCCCCATTGACGCAAATGGGCGGTAGGCGTGTACGGTG
GGAGGTCTATATAAGCAGAGCTCTCCCTATCAGTGATAGAGATCTCCCTATCAGTGATAGAGATCGTCGG
ATCTAAGCTTGGTACCATGGTGAGCAAGGGCGAGGAGGATAACATGGCCATCATCAAGGAGTTCATGCGC
TTCAAGGTGCACATGGAGGGCTCCGTGAACGGCCACGAGTTCGAGATCGAGGGCGAGGGCGAGGGCCGCC
CCTACGAGGGCACCCAGACCGCCAAGCTGAAGGTGACCAAGGGTGGCCCCCTGCCCTTCGCCTGGGACAT
CCTGTCCCCTCAGTTCATGTACGGCTCCAAGGCCTACGTGAAGCACCCCGCCGACATCCCCGACTACTTG
AAGCTGTCCTTCCCCGAGGGCTTCAAGTGGGAGCGCGTGATGAACTTCGAGGACGGCGGCGTGGTGACCG
TGACCCAGGACTCCTCCCTGCAGGACGGCGAGTTCATCTACAAGGTGAAGCTGCGCGGCACCAACTTCCC
CTCCGACGGCCCCGTAATGCAGAAGAAGACCATGGGCTGGGAGGCCTCCTCCGAGCGGATGTACCCCGAG
GACGGCGCCCTGAAGGGCGAGATCAAGCAGAGGCTGAAGCTGAAGGACGGCGGCCACTACGACGCTGAGG
TCAAGACCACCTACAAGGCCAAGAAGCCCGTGCAGCTGCCCGGCGCCTACAACGTCAACATCAAGTTGGA
CATCACCTCCCACAACGAGGACTACACCATCGTGGAACAGTACGAACGCGCCGAGGGCCGCCACTCCACC
GGCGGCATGGACGAGCTGTACAAGGGATCCGAAAACCTGTACTTCCAAGGAACCGGTGGTCACCTGTACA
ATCGATCCTGCAGGAGCTAGCGAGAATTTGTATTTTCAGGGTGATATCCAGCACAGTGGCAGCTGCTCGA
GGTTTAAACCCGCTGATCAGCCTCGACTGTGCCTTCTAGTTGCCAGCCATCTGTTGTTTGCCCCTCCCCC
GTGCCTTCCTTGACCCTGGAAGGTGCCACTCCCACTGTCCTTTCCTAATAAAATGAGGAAATTGTATCGC
ATTGTCTGAGTAGGTGTCATTCTATTCTGGGGGGTGGGGTGGGGCAGGACAGCAAGGGGGAGGATTGGGA
AGACAATAGCAGGCATGCTGGGGATGCGGTGGGCTCTATGGCTTCTGAGGCGGAAAGAACCAGCTGGGGC
TCTAGGGGGTATCCCC
[124 nt withheld, positions 3517-3640]
C
[91 nt withheld, positions 3642-3732]
AGGGTGATGGTTCACGTACCTAGAAGTTCCTATTCCGAAGTTCCTATTCTCTAGAAAGTATAGGAACTTC
CTTGGCCAAAAAGCCTGAACTCACCGCGACGTCTGTCGAGAAGTTTCTGATCGAAAAGTTCGACAGCGTC
TCCGACCTGATGCAGCTCTCGGAGGGCGAAGAATCTCGTGCTTTCAGCTTCGATGTAGGAGGGCGTGGAT
ATGTCCTGCGGGTAAATAGCTGCGCCGATGGTTTCTACAAAGATCGTTATGTTTATCGGCACTTTGCATC
GGCCGCGCTCCCGATTCCGGAAGTGCTTGACATTGGGGAATTCAGCGAGAGCCTGACCTATTGCATCTCC
CGCCGTGCACAGGGTGTCACGTTGCAAGACCTGCCTGAAACCGAACTGCCCGCTGTTCTGCAGCCGGTCG
CGGAGGCCATGGATGCGATCGCTGCGGCCGATCTTAGCCAGACGAGCGGGTTCGGCCCATTCGGACCGCA
AGGAATCGGTCAATACACTACATGGCGTGATTTCATATGCGCGATTGCTGATCCCCATGTGTATCACTGG
CAAACTGTGATGGACGACACCGTCAGTGCGTCCGTCGCGCAGGCTCTCGATGAGCTGATGCTTTGGGCCG
AGGACTGCCCCGAAGTCCGGCACCTCGTGCACGCGGATTTCGGCTCCAACAATGTCCTGACGGACAATGG
CCGCATAACAGCGGTCATTGACTGGAGCGAGGCGATGTTCGGGGATTCCCAATACGAGGTCGCCAACATC
TTCTTCTGGAGGCCGTGGTTGGCTTGTATGGAGCAGCAGACGCGCTACTTCGAGCGGAGGCATCCGGAGC
TTGCAGGATCGCCGCGGCTCCGGGCGTATATGCTCCGCATTGGTCTTGACCAACTCTATCAGAGCTTGGT
TGACGGCAATTTCGATGATGCAGCTTGGGCGCAGGGTCGATGCGACGCAATCGTCCGATCCGGAGCCGGG
ACTGTCGGGCGTACACAAATCGCCCGCAGAAGCGCGGCCGTCTGGACCGATGGCTGTGTAGAAGTACTCG
CCGATAGTGGAAACCGACGCCCCAGCACTCGTCCGAGGGCAAAGGAATAGCACGTACTACGAGATTTCGA
TTCCACCGCCGCCTTCTATGAAAGGTTGGGCTTCGGAATCGTTTTCCGGGACGCCGGCTGGATGATCCTC
CAGCGCGGGGATCTCATGCTGGAGTTCTTCGCCCACCCCAACTTGTTTATTGCAGCTTATAATGGTTACA
AATAAAGCAATAGCATCACAAATTTCACAAATAAAGCATTTTTTTCACTGCATTCTAGTTGTGGTTTGTC
CAAACTCATCAATGTATCTTATCATGTCTGTATACCGTCGACCTCTAGCTAGAGCTTGGCGTAATCATGG
TCATAGCTGTTTCCTGTGTGAAATTGTTATCCGCTCACAATTCCACACAACATACGAGCCGGAAGCATAA
AGTGTAAAGCCTGGGGTGCCTAATGAGTGAGCTAACTCACATTAATTGCGTTGCGCTCACTGCCCGCTTT
CCAGTCGGGAAACCTGTCGTGCCAGCTGCATTAATGAATCGGCCAACGCGCGGGGAGAGGCGGTTTGCGT
ATTGGGCGCTCTTCCGCTTCCTCGCTCACTGACTCGCTGCGCTCGGTCGTTCGGCTGCGGCGAGCGGTAT
CAGCTCACTCAAAGGCGGTAATACGGTTATCCACAGAATCAGGGGATAACGCAGGAAAGAACATGTGAGC
AAAAGGCCAGCAAAAGGCCAGGAACCGTAAAAAGGCCGCGTTGCTGGCGTTTTTCCATAGGCTCCGCCCC
CCTGACGAGCATCACAAAAATCGACGCTCAAGTCAGAGGTGGCGAAACCCGACAGGACTATAAAGATACC
AGGCGTTTCCCCCTGGAAGCTCCCTCGTGCGCTCTCCTGTTCCGACCCTGCCGCTTACCGGATACCTGTC
CGCCTTTCTCCCTTCGGGAAGCGTGGCGCTTTCTCATAGCTCACGCTGTAGGTATCTCAGTTCGGTGTAG
GTCGTTCGCTCCAAGCTGGGCTGTGTGCACGAACCCCCCGTTCAGCCCGACCGCTGCGCCTTATCCGGTA
ACTATCGTCTTGAGTCCAACCCGGTAAGACACGACTTATCGCCACTGGCAGCAGCCACTGGTAACAGGAT
TAGCAGAGCGAGGTATGTAGGCGGTGCTACAGAGTTCTTGAAGTGGTGGCCTAACTACGGCTACACTAGA
AGAACAGTATTTGGTATCTGCGCTCTGCTGAAGCCAGTTACCTTCGGAAAAAGAGTTGGTAGCTCTTGAT
CCGGCAAACAAACCACCGCTGGTAGCGGTGGTTTTTTTGTTTGCAAGCAGCAGATTACGCGCAGAAAAAA
AGGATCTCAAGAAGATCCTTTGATCTTTTCTACGGGGTCTGACGCTCAGTGGAACGAAAACTCACGTTAA
GGGATTTTGGTCATGAGATTATCAAAAAGGATCTTCACCTAGATCCTTTTAAATTAAAAATGAAGTTTTA
AATCAATCTAAAGTATATATGAGTAAACTTGGTCTGACAGTTACCAATGCTTAATCAGTGAGGCACCTAT
CTCAGCGATCTGTCTATTTCGTTCATCCATAGTTGCCTGACTCCCCGTCGTGTAGATAACTACGATACGG
GAGGGCTTACCATCTGGCCCCAGTGCTGCAATGATACCGCGAGACCCACGCTCACCGGCTCCAGATTTAT
CAGCAATAAACCAGCCAGCCGGAAGGGCCGAGCGCAGAAGTGGTCCTGCAACTTTATCCGCCTCCATCCA
GTCTATTAATTGTTGCCGGGAAGCTAGAGTAAGTAGTTCGCCAGTTAATAGTTTGCGCAACGTTGTTGCC
ATTGCTACAGGCATCGTGGTGTCACGCTCGTCGTTTGGTATGGCTTCATTCAGCTCCGGTTCCCAACGAT
CAAGGCGAGTTACATGATCCCCCATGTTGTGCAAAAAAGCGGTTAGCTCCTTCGGTCCTCCGATCGTTGT
CAGAAGTAAGTTGGCCGCAGTGTTATCACTCATGGTTATGGCAGCACTGCATAATTCTCTTACTGTCATG
CCATCCGTAAGATGCTTTTCTGTGACTGGTGAGTACTCAACCAAGTCATTCTGAGAATAGTGTATGCGGC
GACCGAGTTGCTCTTGCCCGGCGTCAATACGGGATAATACCGCGCCACATAGCAGAACTTTAAAAGTGCT
CATCATTGGAAAACGTTCTTCGGGGCGAAAACTCTCAAGGATCTTACCGCTGTTGAGATCCAGTTCGATG
TAACCCACTCGTGCACCCAACTGATCTTCAGCATCTTTTACTTTCACCAGCGTTTCTGGGTGAGCAAAAA
CAGGAAGGCAAAATGCCGCAAAAAAGGGAATAAGGGCGACACGGAAATGTTGAATACTCATACTCTTCCT
TTTTCAATATTATTGAAGCATTTATCAGGGTTATTGTCTCATGAGCGGATACATATTTGAATGTATTTAG
AAAAATAAACAAATAGGGGTTCCGCGCACATTTCCCCGAAAAGTGCCACCTGACGTCGACGGATCG
